>Addgene plasmid #59598 | pSicoR-SLC17A5i1 | depositor partial sequence | sequence record 93266 | pSicoR-SLC17A5i1 sequence 63 bps
TGCACTGCTATGGTCTTGATACATTTCTAGAGAATGTATCAAGACCATAGCAGTGCTTTTTTC
