>Addgene plasmid #59598 | pSicoR-SLC17A5i1 | addgene partial sequence | sequence record 96854 | WPRE-R 5'-CATAGCGTAAAAGGAGCAACA-3'
AATTTTGTAATCCAGAGGTTGATTATCGATAAGCTTGATATCGAATTGTACCTAGTGGAACCGGAACCCT
TAAACATGTATAACTTCGTATAATGTATGCTATACGAAGTTATTAGGTCCCTCGACGAATTCCTACTTGT
ACAGCTCGTCCATGCCGAGAGTGATCCCGGCGGCGGTCAC
