>Addgene plasmid #59598 | pSicoR-SLC17A5i1 | addgene partial sequence | sequence record 98203 | pLLU-5 5'-cacagacttgtgggagaagc-3'
ATTTGCATATAATATTTCCTAGTAACTATAGAGGCTTAATGTGCGATAAAAGACAGATAATCTGTTCTTT
TTAATACTAGCTACATTTTACATGATAGGCTTGGATTTCTATAACTTCGTATAGCATACATTATACGAAG
TTATAAACAGCACAAAAGGAAACTCACCCTAACTGTAAAGTAATTGTGTGTTTTGAGACTATAAATATCC
CTTGGAGAAAAGCCTTGTTTGCACTGCTATGGTCTTGATACATTTCTAGAGAATGTATCAAGACCATAGC
AGTGCTTTTTTCTCGAGTACTAGGATCCATTAGGCGGCCGCGTGGATAACCGTATTACCGCCATGCATTA
GTTATTAATAGTAATCAATTACGGGGTCATTAGTTCATAGCCCATATATGGAGTTCCGCGTTACATAACT
TACGGTAAATGGCCCGCCTGGCTGACCGCCCAACGACCCCCGCCCATTGACGTCAATAATGACGTATGTT
CCCATAGTAACGCCAATAGGGACTTTCCATTGACGTCAATGGGTGGAGTATTTACGGTAAACTGCCCACT
TGGCAGTACATCAAGTGTATCATATGCCAAGTACGCC
