[The description below was written by a language model from this plasmid's Addgene catalogue record.]
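Description:
pSicoR-SLC17A5i1 is an RNA interference plasmid built on the pSicoR backbone and catalogued as a mammalian expression/RNAi vector. It carries a short hairpin RNA directed against human SLC17A5, the gene encoding sialin (also listed under aliases such as AST, ISSD and SIASD). The hairpin is transcribed from a U6 promoter, an RNA polymerase III promoter commonly used for shRNAs because it gives a defined start site and produces small, non-polyadenylated transcripts that are processed by the cellular RNAi machinery into a silencing guide strand. The sequencing primer name suggests the mouse form of U6. The hairpin was inserted by restriction cloning between HpaI and XhoI sites, with the HpaI site lost in the process and the XhoI site retained. The "i1" suffix suggests it may be one of several hairpins against this gene, although the record does not say so.

In bacteria the plasmid is maintained at high copy under ampicillin selection, and a recombination-deficient strain is the listed host, which is typical for vectors containing repeated sequences. pSicoR is generally known as a lentiviral backbone designed for Cre-regulated shRNA expression, but the record supplies no feature table, so the presence of LTRs, loxP sites, a reporter or a mammalian selection marker in this construct cannot be confirmed from it, and the hairpin target sequence itself is not given. The stated purpose is knockdown of SLC17A5 in human cells, and the associated study concerned the systematic identification of barriers to generating human induced pluripotent stem cells, so the construct was probably used to test whether depleting SLC17A5 affects reprogramming.
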