Addgene plasmid #59598: pSicoR-SLC17A5i1
Purpose: Expression of shRNA against human SLC17A5
Depositing lab: Miguel Ramalho-Santos. Depositing organization: University of California, San Francisco (UCSF). Publication: Systematic Identification of Barriers to Human iPSC Generation. Qin H, Diaz A, Blouin L, Lebbink RJ, Patena W, Tanbun P, LeProust EM, McManus MT, Song JS, Ramalho-Santos M. Cell. 2014 Jul 17;158(2):449-61. doi: 10.1016/j.cell.2014.05.040. PubMed 25036638.
Backbone
  Vector backbone: pSicoR
  Vector type: Mammalian Expression, RNAi
Growth in bacteria
  Bacterial resistance: Ampicillin, 100 μg/mL
  Growth temperature: 37°C
  Growth strain: Stbl3
  Copy number: High Copy
Gene/Insert
  Gene/Insert name: SLC17A5
  gRNA/shRNA sequence: SLC17A5
  Species: H. sapiens (human)
  Entrez Gene: SLC17A5 (a.k.a. AST, ISSD, NSD, SD, SIALIN, SIASD, SLD)
  Promoter: U6
  Cloning method: Restriction Enzyme; 5′ cloning site HpaI (destroyed during cloning); 3′ cloning site XhoI (not destroyed)
  Sequencing primers: 5′ mU6-F
Terms and licenses: Academic/Nonprofit Terms; Industry Terms: Not Available to Industry
How to cite: pSicoR-SLC17A5i1 was a gift from Miguel Ramalho-Santos (Addgene plasmid # 59598 ; http://n2t.net/addgene:59598 ; RRID:Addgene_59598)
